>Addgene plasmid #48567 | pFUSB4_TACT | depositor full sequence | sequence record 70267 | Full Sequence
ATGTTTTCCCAGTCACGACGTTGTAAAACGACGGCCAGTCTTAAGCGTCTCATGGCCTGACCCCGGACCA
AGTGGTGGCCTATCGCCAGCAACGGTGGCGGCAAGCAAGCGCTCGAAACGGTGCAGCGGCTGTTGCCGGT
GCTGTGCCAGGACCATGGCCTGACCCCGGACCAAGTGGTGGCTATCGCCAGCAACATTGGCGGCAAGCAA
GCGCTCGAAACGGTGCAGCGGCTGTTGCCGGTGCTGTGCCAGGACCATGGCCTGACTCCGGACCAAGTGG
TGGCTATCGCCAGCCACGATGGCGGCAAGCAAGCGCTCGAAACGGTGCAGCGGCTGTTGCCGGTGCTGTG
CCAGGACCATGGCCTGACCCCGGACCAAGTGGTGGCTATCGCCAGCAACGGTGGCGGCAAGCAAGCGCTC
GAAACGGTGCAGCGGCTGTTGCCGGTGCTGTGCCAGGACCATGGCCTGACCCCGGACCAAGTGGTGGCTA
TCGAGACGTCTAGACCAGCCAGGACAGAAATGCCTCGACTTCGCTGCTACCCAAGGTTGCCGGGTGACGC
ACACCGTGGAAACGGATGAAGGCACGAACCCAGTGGACATAAGCCTGTTCGGTTCGTAAGCTGTAATGCA
AGTAGCGTATGCGCTCACGCAACTGGTCCAGAACCTTGACCGAACGCAGCGGTGGTAACGGCGCAGTGGC
GGTTTTCATGGCTTGTTATGACTGTTTTTTTGGGGTACAGTCTATGCCTCGGGCATCCAAGCAGCAAGCG
CGTTACGCCGTGGGTCGATGTTTGATGTTATGGAGCAGCAACGATGTTACGCAGCAGGGCAGTCGCCCTA
AAACAAAGTTAAACATTATGAGGGAAGCGGTGATCGCCGAAGTATCGACTCAACTATCAGAGGTAGTTGG
CGTCATCGAGCGCCATCTCGAACCGACGTTGCTGGCCGTACATTTGTACGGCTCCGCAGTGGATGGCGGC
CTGAAGCCACACAGTGATATTGATTTGCTGGTTACGGTGACCGTAAGGCTTGATGAAACAACGCGGCGAG
CTTTGATCAACGACCTTTTGGAAACTTCGGCTTCCCCTGGAGAGAGCGAGATTCTCCGCGCTGTAGAAGT
CACCATTGTTGTGCACGACGACATCATTCCGTGGCGTTATCCAGCTAAGCGCGAACTGCAATTTGGAGAA
TGGCAGCGCAATGACATTCTTGCAGGTATCTTCGAGCCAGCCACGATCGACATTGATCTGGCTATCTTGC
TGACAAAAGCAAGAGAACATAGCGTTGCCTTGGTAGGTCCAGCGGCGGAGGAACTCTTTGATCCGGTTCC
TGAACAGGATCTATTTGAGGCGCTAAATGAAACCTTAACGCTATGGAACTCGCCGCCCGACTGGGCTGGC
GATGAGCGAAATGTAGTGCTTACGTTGTCCCGCATTTGGTACAGCGCAGTAACCGGCAAAATCGCGCCGA
AGGATGTCGCTGCCGACTGGGCAATGGAGCGCCTGCCGGCCCAGTATCAGCCCGTCATACTTGAAGCTAG
ACAGGCTTATCTTGGACAAGAAGAAGATCGCTTGGCCTCGCGCGCAGATCAGTTGGAAGAATTTGTCCAC
TACGTGAAAGGCGAGATCACCAAGGTAGTCGGCAAATAACCCTCGAGCCACCCATGACCAAAATCCCTTA
ACGTGAGTTACGCGTCGTTCCACTGAGCGTCAGACCCCGTAGAAAAGATCAAAGGATCTTCTTGAGATCC
TTTTTTTCTGCGCGTAATCTGCTGCTTGCAAACAAAAAAACCACCGCTACCAGCGGTGGTTTGTTTGCCG
GATCAAGAGCTACCAACTCTTTTTCCGAAGGTAACTGGCTTCAGCAGAGCGCAGATACCAAATACTGTCC
TTCTAGTGTAGCCGTAGTTAGGCCACCACTTCAAGAACTCTGTAGCACCGCCTACATACCTCGCTCTGCT
AATCCTGTTACCAGTGGCTGCTGCCAGTGGCGATAAGTCGTGTCTTACCGGGTTGGACTCAAGACGATAG
TTACCGGATAAGGCGCAGCGGTCGGGCTGAACGGGGGGTTCGTGCACACAGCCCAGCTTGGAGCGAACGA
CCTACACCGAACTGAGATACCTACAGCGTGAGCATTGAGAAAGCGCCACGCTTCCCGAAGGGAGAAAGGC
GGACAGGTATCCGGTAAGCGGCAGGGTCGGAACAGGAGAGCGCACGAGGGAGCTTCCAGGGGGAAACGCC
TGGTATCTTTATAGTCCTGTCGGGTTTCGCCACCTCTGACTTGAGCGTCGATTTTTGTGATGCTCGTCAG
GGGGGCGGAGCCTATGGAAAAACGCCAGCAACGCGGCCTTTTTACGGTTCCTGGCCTTTTGCTGGCCTTT
TGCTCACATGTTCTTTCCTGCGTTATCCCCTGATTCTGTGGATAACCGTATTACCGCCTTTGAGTGAGCT
GATACCGCTCGCCGCAGCCGAACGACCGAGCGCAGCGAGTCAGTGAGCGAGGAAGCGGAAGAGCGCCCAA
TACGCAAACCGCCTCTCCCCGCGCGTTGGCCGATTCATTAATGCAGCTGGCACGACAGGTTTCCCGACTG
GAAAGCGGGCAGTGAGCGCAACGCAATTAATACGCGTACCGCTAGCCAGGAAGAGTTTGTAGAAACGCAA
AAAGGCCATCCGTCAGGATGGCCTTCTGCTTAGTTTGATGCCTGGCAGTTTATGGCGGGCGTCCTGCCCG
CCACCCTCCGGGCCGTTGCTTCACAACGTTCAAATCCGCTCCCGGCGGATTTGTCCTACTCAGGAGAGCG
TTCACCGACAAACAACAGATAAAACGAAAGGCCCAGTCTTCCGACTGAGCCTTTCGTTTTATTTGATGCC
TGGCAGTTCCCTACTCTCGCGTTAACGCTAGCATGG
Features (pLannotate 1.2.2; 8 found; start..end, strand, type, name):
      3..39      -  CDS            lacZα (fragment): LacZα fragment of β-galactosidase; lacZ fragment
    596..619     +  promoter       Pc promoter (fragment): intI1 (promoter lies within the coding sequence); class 1 integron promoter
    795..851     +  CDS            GmR (fragment): gentamycin acetyltransferase; aacC1; confers resistance to gentamycin
    858..1649    +  CDS            SmR: aminoglycoside adenylyltransferase (Murphy, 1985); aadA; confers resistance to spectinomycin and streptomycin
   1742..2330    +  rep_origin     ori: high-copy-number ColE1/pMB1/pBR322/pUC origin of replication
   2513..2605    +  CDS            lacI (fragment): lac repressor; lacI; The lac repressor binds to the lac operator to inhibit transcription in E. coli. This inhibition can be relieved by adding lactose or isopropyl-β-D-thiogalactopyranoside (IPTG).
   2660..2687    -  terminator     rrnB T2 terminator: transcription terminator T2 from the E. coli rrnB gene
   2819..2862    +  terminator     rrnB T1 terminator: Escherichia coli rrnB; transcription terminator T1 from the E. coli rrnB gene
