[The description below was written by a language model from this plasmid's Addgene catalogue record and pLannotate feature annotations shown in this document.]
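Description:
pFUSB4_TACT is a small (about 2.9 kb) intermediate array plasmid for Golden Gate assembly of TALENs, built on the pFUS_B4 backbone. It carries a synthetic, pre-assembled block of four TAL effector repeats whose repeat-variable diresidues are NG NI HD NG. Under the standard RVD code this block recognises the bases T-A-C-T, which explains the plasmid name. The depositor notes that it was itself made by Golden Gate cloning, and the associated work describes a simplified 15-RVD GoldyTALEN design for in vivo genome engineering. Ready-made four-repeat modules of this kind presumably serve as library parts that reduce the number of pieces to be joined when a full repeat array is built, although the record does not spell out the workflow.

The annotated features are almost entirely backbone. A high-copy ColE1/pUC-type origin supports propagation in E. coli, and an aadA (SmR) aminoglycoside adenylyltransferase gene provides spectinomycin/streptomycin resistance. This gene lies downstream of a fragment of a class 1 integron Pc promoter and a remnant of a gentamicin acetyltransferase gene. Short leftovers of lacZα and lacI are also present, consistent with replacement of a lacZα screening cassette by the repeat insert, along with the rrnB T1 and T2 transcription terminators. The repeat array itself was not picked up by the automated annotation and probably lies in the unannotated stretch after the lacZα fragment.

Although the plasmid is catalogued under mammalian expression and TALEN vector types, no eukaryotic promoter, nuclease domain or polyadenylation signal is annotated. It is therefore best regarded as a cloning intermediate whose repeats are transferred into a final TALEN expression backbone, not as an expression construct in its own right.
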