Addgene plasmid #48567: pFUSB4_TACT
Depositing lab: Stephen Ekker. Depositing organization: Mayo Foundation for Medical Education and Research. Publication: High Efficiency In Vivo Genome Engineering with a Simplified 15-RVD GoldyTALEN Design. Ma AC, Lee HB, Clark KJ, Ekker SC. PLoS One. 2013 May 29;8(5):e65259. doi: 10.1371/journal.pone.0065259. Print 2013. PubMed 23734242.
Backbone
  Vector backbone: pFUS_B4
  Vector type: Mammalian Expression, TALEN
Growth in bacteria
  Bacterial resistance: Spectinomycin, 50 μg/mL
  Growth temperature: 37°C
  Growth strain: Top10
  Copy number: Unknown
Gene/Insert
  Gene/Insert name: RVD sequence: NG NI HD NG
  Species: Synthetic
  Cloning method: Unknown
  Sequencing primers: 5′ ttgatgcctggcagttccct; 3′ cgaaccgaacaggcttatgt
Terms and licenses: Academic/Nonprofit Terms; Industry Terms: Not Available to Industry
Depositor comments: Plasmid was created using Golden Gate cloning.
How to cite: pFUSB4_TACT was a gift from Stephen Ekker (Addgene plasmid # 48567 ; http://n2t.net/addgene:48567 ; RRID:Addgene_48567)
