>Addgene plasmid #48567 | pFUSB4_TACT | addgene partial sequence | sequence record 71416 | pCR8_F1 5'-ttgatgcctggcagttccct-3'
GTCACGACGTTGTAAAACGACGGCCAGTCTTAAGCGTCTCATGGCCTGACCCCGGACCAAGTGGTGGCTA
TCGCCAGCAACGGTGGCGGCAAGCAAGCGCTCGAAACGGTGCAGCGGCTGTTGCCGGTGCTGTGCCAGGA
CCATGGCCTGACCCCGGACCAAGTGGTGGCTATCGCCAGCAACATTGGCGGCAAGCAAGCGCTCGAAACG
GTGCAGCGGCTGTTGCCGGTGCTGTGCCAGGACCATGGCCTGACTCCGGACCAAGTGGTGGCTATCGCCA
GCCACGATGGCGGCAAGCAAGCGCTCGAAACGGTGCAGCGGCTGTTGCCGGTGCTGTGCCAGGACCATGG
CCTGACCCCGGACCAAGTGGTGGCTATCGCCAGCAACGGTGGCGGCAAGCAAGCGCTCGAAACGGTGCAG
CGGCTGTTGCCGGTGCTGTGCCAGGACCATGGCCTGACCCCGGACCAAGTGGTGGCTATCGAGACGTCTA
GACCAGCCAGGACAGAAATGCCTCGACTTCGCTGCTACCCAAGGTTGCCGGGTGACGCACACCGTGGAAA
CGGATGAAGGCACGAACCCAGTGGACATAAGCCTGTTCGGTTCGTAAGCTGTAATGCAAGTAGCGTATGC
GCTCACGCAACTGGTCCAGAACCTTGACCGAACGCAGCGGTGGTAACGGCGCAGTGGCGGTTTTCATGGC
TTGTTATGACTGTTTTTTTGGGGTACAGTCTATGCCTCGGGCATCCAAGCAGCAAGCGCGTTACGCCGTG
GGTCGATGTTTGATGTTATGGAGCAGCAACGATGTTACGCAGCAGGGCAGTCGCCCTAAAACAAAGTTAA
ACATTATGAGGGAAGCGGTGATCGCCGAAGTATCGACTCAACTATCAGAGGTAGTTGGCGTCATCGAGCG
CCATCTCGAACCGACGTTGCT
